>Addgene plasmid #132199 | pDONR221_SLC9A8 | addgene full sequence | sequence record 261171 | Addgene NGS Result
CTTTCCTGCGTTATCCCCTGATTCTGTGGATAACCGTATTACCGCCTTTGAGTGAGCTGATACCGCTCGC
CGCAGCCGAACGACCGAGCGCAGCGAGTCAGTGAGCGAGGAAGCGGAAGAGCGCCCAATACGCAAACCGC
CTCTCCCCGCGCGTTGGCCGATTCATTAATGCAGCTGGCACGACAGGTTTCCCGACTGGAAAGCGGGCAG
TGAGCGCAACGCAATTAATACGCGTACCGCTAGCCAGGAAGAGTTTGTAGAAACGCAAAAAGGCCATCCG
TCAGGATGGCCTTCTGCTTAGTTTGATGCCTGGCAGTTTATGGCGGGCGTCCTGCCCGCCACCCTCCGGG
CCGTTGCTTCACAACGTTCAAATCCGCTCCCGGCGGATTTGTCCTACTCAGGAGAGCGTTCACCGACAAA
CAACAGATAAAACGAAAGGCCCAGTCTTCCGACTGAGCCTTTCGTTTTATTTGATGCCTGGCAGTTCCCT
ACTCTCGCGTTAACGCTAGCATGGATGTTTTCCCAGTCACGACGTTGTAAAACGACGGCCAGTCTTAAGC
TCGGGCCCCAAATAATGATTTTATTTTGACTGATAGTGACCTGTTCGTTGCAACACATTGATGAGCAATG
CTTTTTTATAATGCCAACTTTGTACAAAAAAGCAGGCTCCACCATGGGCGAGAAGATGGCCGAGGAGGAG
CGGTTCCCAAACACCACACACGAGGGCTTTAATGTGACACTGCACACCACACTGGTGGTGACCACAAAGC
TGGTGCTGCCAACACCCGGCAAGCCTATCCTGCCAGTGCAGACCGGAGAGCAGGCACAGCAGGAGGAGCA
GAGCTCCGGCATGACCATCTTCTTTAGCCTGCTGGTGCTGGCCATCTGCATCATCCTGGTGCACCTGCTG
ATCAGGTACAGGCTGCACTTCCTGCCAGAGTCCGTGGCAGTGGTGTCTCTGGGCATCCTGATGGGCGCCG
TGATCAAGATCATCGAGTTCAAGAAGCTTGCCAACTGGAAAGAGGAGGAGATGTTTAGACCTAACATGTT
CTTTCTGCTGCTGCTGCCCCCTATCATCTTCGAGAGCGGCTACTCCCTGCACAAGGGCAACTTCTTTCAG
AATATCGGCTCCATCACACTGTTCGCCGTGTTTGGCACCGCAATCTCTGCCTTCGTGGTGGGAGGAGGCA
TCTATTTTCTGGGCCAGGCCGACGTGATCTCTAAGCTGAATATGACAGATAGCTTCGCCTTTGGCTCTCT
GATCAGCGCCGTGGACCCAGTGGCAACCATCGCCATCTTCAACGCCCTGCACGTGGATCCCGTGCTGAAT
ATGCTGGTGTTTGGCGAGTCCATCCTGAACGACGCCGTGTCTATCGTGCTGACAAATACCGCCGAGGGCC
TGACAAGGAAGAACATGTCCGACGTGTCTGGCTGGCAGACCTTCCTGCAGGCCCTGGATTACTTTCTGAA
GATGTTCTTTGGAAGCGCCGCCCTGGGCACACTGACCGGACTGATCTCCGCCCTGGTGCTGAAGCACATC
GATCTGCGCAAGACCCCTAGCCTGGAGTTCGGCATGATGATCATCTTTGCCTACCTGCCATATGGACTGG
CAGAGGGAATCTCTCTGAGCGGAATCATGGCCATCCTGTTCAGCGGCATCGTGATGTCCCACTATACACA
CCACAACCTGTCCCCAGTGACCCAGATCCTGATGCAGCAGACACTGAGGACCGTGGCCTTTCTGTGCGAG
ACCTGCGTGTTCGCCTTTCTGGGCCTGAGCATCTTCTCCTTTCCCCACAAGTTCGAGATCAGCTTTGTGA
TCTGGTGTATCGTGCTGGTGCTGTTCGGCCGGGCCGTGAATATCTTTCCCCTGTCCTACCTGCTGAACTT
CTTTAGAGACCACAAGATCACCCCTAAGATGATGTTCATCATGTGGTTTTCTGGACTGAGGGGAGCAATC
CCATATGCACTGAGCCTGCACCTGGATCTGGAGCCTATGGAGAAGAGACAGCTGATCGGCACCACAACCA
TCGTGATCGTGCTGTTCACAATCCTGCTGCTGGGCGGCTCTACCATGCCTCTGATCAGACTGATGGACAT
CGAGGATGCCAAGGCCCACCGGAGAAACAAGAAGGACGTGAATCTGTCCAAGACAGAGAAGATGGGCAAT
ACCGTGGAGTCTGAGCACCTGAGCGAGCTGACCGAGGAGGAGTACGAGGCCCACTATATCAGGCGCCAGG
ACCTGAAGGGCTTCGTGTGGCTGGATGCCAAGTACCTGAATCCTTTCTTTACACGGAGACTGACCCAGGA
GGATCTGCACCACGGCAGGATCCAGATGAAGACACTGACCAACAAGTGGTATGAGGAGGTGCGCCAGGGA
CCATCCGGATCTGAGGACGATGAGCAGGAGCTGCTGGACCCAGCTTTCTTGTACAAAGTTGGCATTATAA
GAAAGCATTGCTTATCAATTTGTTGCAACGAACAGGTCACTATCAGTCAAAATAAAATCATTATTTGCCA
TCCAGCTGATATCCCCTATAGTGAGTCGTATTACATGGTCATAGCTGTTTCCTGGCAGCTCTGGCCCGTG
TCTCAAAATCTCTGATGTTACATTGCACAAGATAAAAATATATCATCATGAACAATAAAACTGTCTGCTT
ACATAAACAGTAATACAAGGGGTGTTATGAGCCATATTCAACGGGAAACGTCGAGGCCGCGATTAAATTC
CAACATGGATGCTGATTTATATGGGTATAAATGGGCTCGCGATAATGTCGGGCAATCAGGTGCGACAATC
TATCGCTTGTATGGGAAGCCCGATGCGCCAGAGTTGTTTCTGAAACATGGCAAAGGTAGCGTTGCCAATG
ATGTTACAGATGAGATGGTCAGACTAAACTGGCTGACGGAATTTATGCCTCTTCCGACCATCAAGCATTT
TATCCGTACTCCTGATGATGCATGGTTACTCACCACTGCGATCCCCGGAAAAACAGCATTCCAGGTATTA
GAAGAATATCCTGATTCAGGTGAAAATATTGTTGATGCGCTGGCAGTGTTCCTGCGCCGGTTGCATTCGA
TTCCTGTTTGTAATTGTCCTTTTAACAGCGATCGCGTATTTCGTCTCGCTCAGGCGCAATCACGAATGAA
TAACGGTTTGGTTGATGCGAGTGATTTTGATGACGAGCGTAATGGCTGGCCTGTTGAACAAGTCTGGAAA
GAAATGCATAAACTTTTGCCATTCTCACCGGATTCAGTCGTCACTCATGGTGATTTCTCACTTGATAACC
TTATTTTTGACGAGGGGAAATTAATAGGTTGTATTGATGTTGGACGAGTCGGAATCGCAGACCGATACCA
GGATCTTGCCATCCTATGGAACTGCCTCGGTGAGTTTTCTCCTTCATTACAGAAACGGCTTTTTCAAAAA
TATGGTATTGATAATCCTGATATGAATAAATTGCAGTTTCATTTGATGCTCGATGAGTTTTTCTAATCAG
AATTGGTTAATTGGTTGTAACACTGGCAGAGCATTACGCTGACTTGACGGGACGGCGCAAGCTCATGACC
AAAATCCCTTAACGTGAGTTACGCGTCGTTCCACTGAGCGTCAGACCCCGTAGAAAAGATCAAAGGATCT
TCTTGAGATCCTTTTTTTCTGCGCGTAATCTGCTGCTTGCAAACAAAAAAACCACCGCTACCAGCGGTGG
TTTGTTTGCCGGATCAAGAGCTACCAACTCTTTTTCCGAAGGTAACTGGCTTCAGCAGAGCGCAGATACC
AAATACTGTTCTTCTAGTGTAGCCGTAGTTAGGCCACCACTTCAAGAACTCTGTAGCACCGCCTACATAC
CTCGCTCTGCTAATCCTGTTACCAGTGGCTGCTGCCAGTGGCGATAAGTCGTGTCTTACCGGGTTGGACT
CAAGACGATAGTTACCGGATAAGGCGCAGCGGTCGGGCTGAACGGGGGGTTCGTGCACACAGCCCAGCTT
GGAGCGAACGACCTACACCGAACTGAGATACCTACAGCGTGAGCTATGAGAAAGCGCCACGCTTCCCGAA
GGGAGAAAGGCGGACAGGTATCCGGTAAGCGGCAGGGTCGGAACAGGAGAGCGCACGAGGGAGCTTCCAG
GGGGAAACGCCTGGTATCTTTATAGTCCTGTCGGGTTTCGCCACCTCTGACTTGAGCGTCGATTTTTGTG
ATGCTCGTCAGGGGGGCGGAGCCTATGGAAAAACGCCAGCAACGCGGCCTTTTTACGGTTCCTGGCCTTT
TGCTGGCCTTTTGCTCACATGTT
Features (pLannotate 1.2.2; 10 found; start..end, strand, type, name):
    121..213     +  CDS            lacI (fragment): lac repressor; lacI; The lac repressor binds to the lac operator to inhibit transcription in E. coli. This inhibition can be relieved by adding lactose or isopropyl-β-D-thiogalactopyranoside (IPTG).
    268..295     -  terminator     rrnB T2 terminator: transcription terminator T2 from the E. coli rrnB gene
    427..470     +  terminator     rrnB T1 terminator: Escherichia coli rrnB; transcription terminator T1 from the E. coli rrnB gene
    517..553     -  CDS            lacZα (fragment): LacZα fragment of β-galactosidase; lacZ fragment
    569..668     +  protein_bind   attL1: mutant version of attL; recombination site for the Gateway® LR reaction LR Clonase™
    674..2416    +  CDS            SLC9A8: SL9A8_HUMAN - Also known as KIAA0939, NHE8. Experimental evidence at protein level: Swiss-Prot protein existence level 1. Involved in pH regulation to eliminate acids generated by active metabolism or to counter adverse environmental conditions. Major proton extruding system driven by the inward sodium ion chemical gradient. Plays an important role in signal transduction. From Homo sapiens (Human).
   2418..2517    -  protein_bind   attL2: mutant version of attL; recombination site for the Gateway® LR reaction LR Clonase™
   2535..2553    -  promoter       T7 promoter: promoter for bacteriophage T7 RNA polymerase
   2687..3496    +  CDS            KanR: aminoglycoside phosphotransferase; aph(3')-Ia; confers resistance to kanamycin in bacteria or G418 (Geneticin®) in eukaryotes
   3643..4231    +  rep_origin     ori: high-copy-number ColE1/pMB1/pBR322/pUC origin of replication
