[The description below was written by a language model from this plasmid's Addgene catalogue record and pLannotate feature annotations shown in this document.]
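Description:
pDONR221_SLC9A8 is a Gateway entry clone built on the pDONR221 backbone, carrying a codon-optimized open reading frame for human SLC9A8 (also known as NHE8 or KIAA0939), a sodium/proton exchanger of the solute carrier family involved in pH regulation. The full sequenced plasmid is about 4.3 kb, of which the insert accounts for 1,743 bp. It is maintained in E. coli through a high-copy ColE1/pUC-type origin and selected with kanamycin via the aminoglycoside phosphotransferase (KanR) gene.

The SLC9A8 coding sequence sits between attL1 and attL2, the recombination sites generated when an ORF is captured in a donor vector. These sites allow directional, in-frame transfer of the ORF into any attR-containing destination vector by an LR Clonase reaction. Although the catalogue lists the vector type as mammalian expression, the feature table shows no eukaryotic promoter or polyadenylation signal driving the insert, so the plasmid itself serves as a shuttle and expression depends on the destination vector chosen. Upstream of attL1 lie the rrnB T1 and T2 transcription terminators, which insulate the cloned sequence from read-through transcription in bacteria. A T7 promoter lies just beyond attL2, oriented back toward the insert, and short lacI and lacZα fragments are annotated as backbone remnants. No epitope tags or reporters are annotated, and the record does not say whether the ORF ends in a stop codon. The M13 forward and reverse primer sites flank the cassette for sequence verification.

The construct belongs to a consortium-generated collection of solute carrier transporter clones and is intended for subcloning SLC9A8 into custom expression vectors for studies of transporter function and drug discovery.
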