Addgene plasmid #132199: pDONR221_SLC9A8
Purpose: Gateway entry clone with codon-optimized ORF sequence for subcloning into custom expression vectors
Depositing lab: RESOLUTE Consortium & Giulio Superti-Furga. Depositing organization: CeMM Research Center for Molecular Medicine. Publication: The RESOLUTE consortium: unlocking SLC transporters for drug discovery. Superti-Furga G, Lackner D, Wiedmer T, Ingles-Prieto A, Barbosa B, Girardi E, Goldmann U, Gurtl B, Klavins K, Klimek C, Lindinger S, Lineiro-Retes E, Muller AC, Onstein S, Redinger G, Reil D, Sedlyarov V, Wolf G, Crawford M, Everley R, ... Steppan CM. Nat Rev Drug Discov. 2020 Jul;19(7):429-430. doi: 10.1038/d41573-020-00056-6. PubMed 32265506.
Backbone
  Vector backbone: pDONR221
  Backbone manufacturer: Thermo Fisher Scientific
  Backbone size w/o insert (bp): 2550
  Vector type: Mammalian Expression
Growth in bacteria
  Bacterial resistance: Kanamycin, 50 μg/mL
  Growth temperature: 37°C
  Growth strain: Stbl3
  Copy number: High Copy
Gene/Insert
  Gene/Insert name: SLC9A8 (alt name: KIAA0939, NHE8)
  Species: H. sapiens (human)
  Insert size (bp): 1743
  Entrez Gene: SLC9A8 (a.k.a. NHE8, FLJ42500, KIAA0939, MGC138418, DKFZp686C03237)
  Cloning method: Gateway Cloning
  Sequencing primers: 5′ M13-fwd; 3′ M13-rev
Terms and licenses: Academic/Nonprofit Terms; Industry Terms
Depositor comments: For more information on the full Resolute plasmid collection, please see www.addgene.org/depositor-collections/re-solute/. Please provide your feedback on this plasmid to the RESOLUTE consortium by filling out their RESOLUTE repository feedback form: https://forms.office.com/Pages/ResponsePage.aspx?id=0e05yklzmkS7rjFGQL4N7z4feCLQvEJAmVcOCM_u885UN1JJRko0Ukg4TVQwNTZLOUxPQVJWT1NHUCQlQCN0PWcu
How to cite: pDONR221_SLC9A8 was a gift from RESOLUTE Consortium & Giulio Superti-Furga (Addgene plasmid # 132199 ; http://n2t.net/addgene:132199 ; RRID:Addgene_132199)
