>Addgene plasmid #132199 | pDONR221_SLC9A8 | depositor partial sequence | sequence record 253798 | Codon-optimized ORF of SLC9A8
ATGGGCGAGAAGATGGCCGAGGAGGAGCGGTTCCCAAACACCACACACGAGGGCTTTAATGTGACACTGC
ACACCACACTGGTGGTGACCACAAAGCTGGTGCTGCCAACACCCGGCAAGCCTATCCTGCCAGTGCAGAC
CGGAGAGCAGGCACAGCAGGAGGAGCAGAGCTCCGGCATGACCATCTTCTTTAGCCTGCTGGTGCTGGCC
ATCTGCATCATCCTGGTGCACCTGCTGATCAGGTACAGGCTGCACTTCCTGCCAGAGTCCGTGGCAGTGG
TGTCTCTGGGCATCCTGATGGGCGCCGTGATCAAGATCATCGAGTTCAAGAAGCTTGCCAACTGGAAAGA
GGAGGAGATGTTTAGACCTAACATGTTCTTTCTGCTGCTGCTGCCCCCTATCATCTTCGAGAGCGGCTAC
TCCCTGCACAAGGGCAACTTCTTTCAGAATATCGGCTCCATCACACTGTTCGCCGTGTTTGGCACCGCAA
TCTCTGCCTTCGTGGTGGGAGGAGGCATCTATTTTCTGGGCCAGGCCGACGTGATCTCTAAGCTGAATAT
GACAGATAGCTTCGCCTTTGGCTCTCTGATCAGCGCCGTGGACCCAGTGGCAACCATCGCCATCTTCAAC
GCCCTGCACGTGGATCCCGTGCTGAATATGCTGGTGTTTGGCGAGTCCATCCTGAACGACGCCGTGTCTA
TCGTGCTGACAAATACCGCCGAGGGCCTGACAAGGAAGAACATGTCCGACGTGTCTGGCTGGCAGACCTT
CCTGCAGGCCCTGGATTACTTTCTGAAGATGTTCTTTGGAAGCGCCGCCCTGGGCACACTGACCGGACTG
ATCTCCGCCCTGGTGCTGAAGCACATCGATCTGCGCAAGACCCCTAGCCTGGAGTTCGGCATGATGATCA
TCTTTGCCTACCTGCCATATGGACTGGCAGAGGGAATCTCTCTGAGCGGAATCATGGCCATCCTGTTCAG
CGGCATCGTGATGTCCCACTATACACACCACAACCTGTCCCCAGTGACCCAGATCCTGATGCAGCAGACA
CTGAGGACCGTGGCCTTTCTGTGCGAGACCTGCGTGTTCGCCTTTCTGGGCCTGAGCATCTTCTCCTTTC
CCCACAAGTTCGAGATCAGCTTTGTGATCTGGTGTATCGTGCTGGTGCTGTTCGGCCGGGCCGTGAATAT
CTTTCCCCTGTCCTACCTGCTGAACTTCTTTAGAGACCACAAGATCACCCCTAAGATGATGTTCATCATG
TGGTTTTCTGGACTGAGGGGAGCAATCCCATATGCACTGAGCCTGCACCTGGATCTGGAGCCTATGGAGA
AGAGACAGCTGATCGGCACCACAACCATCGTGATCGTGCTGTTCACAATCCTGCTGCTGGGCGGCTCTAC
CATGCCTCTGATCAGACTGATGGACATCGAGGATGCCAAGGCCCACCGGAGAAACAAGAAGGACGTGAAT
CTGTCCAAGACAGAGAAGATGGGCAATACCGTGGAGTCTGAGCACCTGAGCGAGCTGACCGAGGAGGAGT
ACGAGGCCCACTATATCAGGCGCCAGGACCTGAAGGGCTTCGTGTGGCTGGATGCCAAGTACCTGAATCC
TTTCTTTACACGGAGACTGACCCAGGAGGATCTGCACCACGGCAGGATCCAGATGAAGACACTGACCAAC
AAGTGGTATGAGGAGGTGCGCCAGGGACCATCCGGATCTGAGGACGATGAGCAGGAGCTGCTG
